>Addgene plasmid #167646 | pKP1626 | addgene full sequence | sequence record 335414 | Addgene NGS Result
AAGAAACCAATTGTCCATATTGCATCAGACATTGCCGTCACTGCGTCTTTTACTGGCTCTTCTCGCTAAC
CAAACCGGTAACCCCGCTTATTAAAAGCATTCTGTAACAAAGCGGGACCAAAGCCATGACAAAAACGCGT
AACAAAAGTGTCTATAATCACGGCAGAAAAGTCCACATTGATTATTTGCACGGCGTCACACTTTGCTATG
CCATAGCATTTTTATCCATAAGATTAGCGGATCCTACCTGACGCTTTTTATCGCAACTCTCTACTGTTTC
TCCATACCCGTTTTTTTGGGCTAGCAGGAGGAATTCACCATGAACAAGAAGATTCATTCCCTGGCCTTGT
TGGTCAATCTGGGGATTTATGGGGTAGCGCAGGCACAAGAGCCGACGGATACTCCTGTTTCACATGACAC
CGCCGCCGAGCAGAACTTACAGGCGCCTGGCGTTTCGACCATCACCGCATGCGAAATCCGCAAAAACCCG
GTTGCCCGCGATGTGTCGAAGATCATCCGTACCATGCCAGGCGTTAACCTGACCGGTAACTCCACCAGTG
GTCAGCGTGGGAATAACCGACAGATTGATATTCGCGGTATGGGTCCGGAAAACACGCTGATTTTGATTGA
CGGCAAGCCGGTAAGCAGCCGTAACTCGGTGCGTCAGGGCTGGCGTGGCGAGCGCGATACCCGTGGTGAT
ACTTCCTGGGTGCCACCTGAAATGATTGAACGTATTGAAGTTCTGCGTGGTCCGGCAGCTGCGCGTTATG
GCAACGGCGCGGCGGGCGGCGTGGTTAACATCATTACCAAAAAAGGCAGCGGCGAGTGGCACGGCTCCTG
GGACGCATATTTCAATGCGCCAGAACATAAAGAGGAAGGTGCCACCAAACGCACTAACTTTAGCCTGACC
GGTCCGCTGGGCGACGAATTCAGCTTCCGTTTGTATGGCAACCTCGACAAAACCCAGGCTGACGCGTGGG
ATATCAACCAGGGCCATCAGTCCGCGCGTGCCGGAACGTATGCCACGACGTTACCAGCCGGGCGCGAAGG
GGTAATCAACAAAGATATTAATGGCGTGGTGCGCTGGGATTTCGCGCCATTGCAATCGCTGGAACTGGAA
GCAGGTTACAGCCGCCAGGGTAACCTGTATGCGGGCGACACCCAGAATACCAACTCCGATTCCTATACCC
GCTCGAAATATGGCGATGAAACCAACCGTCTGTATCGCCAGAACTACGCGCTGACCTGGAACGGTGGCTG
GGATAACGGCGTGACCACCAGCAACTGGGTGCAGTACGAACACACCCGTAACTCGCGTATTCCGGAAGGT
CTGGCGGGCGGTACCGAAGGGAAATTTAACGAAAAAGCGACACAGGATTTCGTCGATATCGATCTTGATG
ACGTGATGCTGCACAGCGAAGTTAACCTGCCGATTGATTTCCTCGTTAACCAGACGCTGACGCTGGGTAC
GGAGTGGAATCAGCAACGGATGAAGGACTTAAGTTCCAACACCCAGGCACTGACCGGAACGAATACCGGT
GGCGCTATTGATGGCGTGAGTACCACCGACCGTAGCCCGTATTCAAAAGCAGAAATTTTCTCGCTGTTTG
CCGAAAACAACATGGAGCTGACTGACAGCACCATCGTAACGCCGGGGCTGCGTTTCGATCATCACAGTAT
TGTCGGCAATAACTGGAGCCCGGCGCTGAACATATCGCAAGGTTTAGGCGATGACTTCACGCTGAAAATG
GGCATCGCCCGTGCTTATAAAGCGCCGAGCCTGTACCAGACTAACCCGAACTACATTCTCTACAGTAAAG
GTCAGGGTTGCTATGCCAGCGCGGGCGGCTGCTATCTGCAAGGTAACGATGACCTGAAAGCAGAAACCAG
CATCAACAAAGAGATTGGTCTGGAGTTCAAACGCGACGGGTGGCTGGCGGGCGTCACCTGGTTCCGTAAC
GATTATCGCAATAAGATTGAAGCGGGCTATGTGGCTGTAGGGCAAAACGCAGTCGGCACCGATCTCTATC
AGTGGGATAACGTGCCGAAAGCGGTGGTTGAAGGTCTGGAAGGATCGTTAAACGTACCGGTTAGCGAAAC
GGTGATGTGGACCAATAACATCACTTATATGCTGAAGAGTGAAAACAAAACCACGGGCGACCGTTTGTCG
ATCATCCCGGAGTATACGTTGAACTCAACGCTGAGCTGGCAGGCACGGGAAGATTTGTCGATGCAAACGA
CCTTCACCTGGTACGGCAAGCAGCAGCCGAAGAAGTACAACTATAAAGGTCAGCCAGCGGTTGGACCGGA
AACCAAAGAAATTAGTCCTTACAGCATTGTTGGCCTGAGCGCGACCTGGGATGTGACGAAGAATGTCAGT
CTGACCGGCGGCGTGGACAATCTGTTCGACAAACGTTTGTGGCGTGCGGGTAATGCCCAGACCACGGGCG
ATTTGGCAGGGGCCAACTATATCGCCGGTGCCGGGGCGTATACCTATAACGAGCCGGGACGTACGTGGTA
TATGAGCGTAAACACCCACTTCTGATCATGGTACCCGGGGATCCTCTAGAGTCGACCTGCAGGCATGCAA
GCTTGGCTGTTTTGGCGGATGAGAGAAGATTTTCAGCCTGATACAGATTAAATCAGAACGCAGAAGCGGT
CTGATAAAACAGAATTTGCCTGGCGGCAGTAGCGCGGTGGTCCCACCTGACCCCATGCCGAACTCAGAAG
TGAAACGCCGTAGCGCCGATGGTAGTGTGGGGTCTCCCCATGCGAGAGTAGGGAACTGCCAGGCATCAAA
TAAAACGAAAGGCTCAGTCGAAAGACTGGGCCTTTCGTTTTATCTGTTGTTTGTCGGTGAACGCTCTCCT
GAGTAGGACAAATCCGCCGGGAGCGGATTTGAACGTTGCGAAGCAACGGCCCGGAGGGTGGCGGGCAGGA
CGCCCGCCATAAACTGCCAGGCATCAAATTAAGCAGAAGGCCATCCTGACGGATGGCCTTTTTGCGTTTC
TACAAACTCTTTTGTTTATTTTTCTAAATACATTCAAATATGTATCCGCTCATGAGACAATAACCCTGAT
AAATGCTTCAATAATATTGAAAAAGGAAGAGTATGAGTATTCAACATTTCCGTGTCGCCCTTATTCCCTT
TTTTGCGGCATTTTGCCTTCCTGTTTTTGCTCACCCAGAAACGCTGGTGAAAGTAAAAGATGCTGAAGAT
CAGTTGGGTGCACGAGTGGGTTACATCGAACTGGATCTCAACAGCGGTAAGATCCTTGAGAGTTTTCGCC
CCGAAGAACGTTTTCCAATGATGAGCACTTTTAAAGTTCTGCTATGTGGCGCGGTATTATCCCGTGTTGA
CGCCGGGCAAGAGCAACTCGGTCGCCGCATACACTATTCTCAGAATGACTTGGTTGAGTACTCACCAGTC
ACAGAAAAGCATCTTACGGATGGCATGACAGTAAGAGAATTATGCAGTGCTGCCATAACCATGAGTGATA
ACACTGCGGCCAACTTACTTCTGACAACGATCGGAGGACCGAAGGAGCTAACCGCTTTTTTGCACAACAT
GGGGGATCATGTAACTCGCCTTGATCGTTGGGAACCGGAGCTGAATGAAGCCATACCAAACGACGAGCGT
GACACCACGATGCCTGTAGCAATGGCAACAACGTTGCGCAAACTATTAACTGGCGAACTACTTACTCTAG
CTTCCCGGCAACAATTAATAGACTGGATGGAGGCGGATAAAGTTGCAGGACCACTTCTGCGCTCGGCCCT
TCCGGCTGGCTGGTTTATTGCTGATAAATCTGGAGCCGGTGAGCGTGGGTCTCGCGGTATCATTGCAGCA
CTGGGGCCAGATGGTAAGCCCTCCCGTATCGTAGTTATCTACACGACGGGGAGTCAGGCAACTATGGATG
AACGAAATAGACAGATCGCTGAGATAGGTGCCTCACTGATTAAGCATTGGTAACTGTCAGACCAAGTTTA
CTCATATATACTTTAGATTGATT
[125 nt withheld, positions 4014-4138]
C
[141 nt withheld, positions 4140-4280]
CCTTTGACGTTGGAGTCCACGTTCTTT
[37 nt withheld, positions 4308-4344]
ACCCTATCTCGGGCTATTCTTTTGATTTATAAGGGATTTTGCCGATTTCGGCCTATTGGTTAAAAAATGA
GCTGATTTAACAAAAATTTAACGCGAATTTTAACAAAATATTAACGTTTACAATTTAAAAGGATCTAGGT
GAAGATCCTTTTTGATAATCTCATGACCAAAATCCCTTAACGTGAGTTTTCGTTCCACTGAGCGTCAGAC
CCCGTAGAAAAGATCAAAGGATCTTCTTGAGATCCTTTTTTTCTGCGCGTAATCTGCTGCTTGCAAACAA
AAAAACCACCGCTACCAGCGGTGGTTTGTTTGCCGGATCAAGAGCTACCAACTCTTTTTCCGAAGGTAAC
TGGCTTCAGCAGAGCGCAGATACCAAATACTGTCCTTCTAGTGTAGCCGTAGTTAGGCCACCACTTCAAG
AACTCTGTAGCACCGCCTACATACCTCGCTCTGCTAATCCTGTTACCAGTGGCTGCTGCCAGTGGCGATA
AGTCGTGTCTTACCGGGTTGGACTCAAGACGATAGTTACCGGATAAGGCGCAGCGGTCGGGCTGAACGGG
GGGTTCGTGCACACAGCCCAGCTTGGAGCGAACGACCTACACCGAACTGAGATACCTACAGCGTGAGCTA
TGAGAAAGCGCCACGCTTCCCGAAGGGAGAAAGGCGGACAGGTATCCGGTAAGCGGCAGGGTCGGAACAG
GAGAGCGCACGAGGGAGCTTCCAGGGGGAAACGCCTGGTATCTTTATAGTCCTGTCGGGTTTCGCCACCT
CTGACTTGAGCGTCGATTTTTGTGATGCTCGTCAGGGGGGCGGAGCCTATGGAAAAACGCCAGCAACGCG
GCCTTTTTACGGTTCCTGGCCTTTTGCTGGCCTTTTGCTCACATGTTCTTTCCTGCGTTATCCCCTGATT
CTGTGGATAACCGTATTACCGCCTTTGAGTGAGCTGATACCGCTCGCCGCAGCCGAACGACCGAGCGCAG
CGAGTCAGTGAGCGAGGAAGCGGAAGAGCGCCTGATGCGGTATTTTCTCCTTACGCATCTGTGCGGTATT
TCACACCGCATAGGGTCATGGCTGCGCCCCGACACCCGCCAACACCCGCTGACGCGCCCTGACGGGCTTG
TCTGCTCCCGGCATCCGCTTACAGACAAGCTGTGACCGTCTCCGGGAGCTGCATGTGTCAGAGGTTTTCA
CCGTCATCACCGAAACGCGCGAGGCAGAAGGAGATGGCGCCCAACAGTCCCCCGGCCACGGGGCCTGCCA
CCATACCCACGCCGAAACAAGCGCTCATGAGCCCGAAGTGGCGAGCCCGATCTTCCCCATCGGTGATGTC
GGCGATATAGGCGCCAGCAACCGCACCTGTGGCGCCGGTGATGCCGGCCACGATGCGTCCGGCGTAGAGG
ATCTGCTCATGTTTGACAGCTTATCATCGATGCATAATGTGCCTGTCAAATGGACGAAGCAGGGATTCTG
CAAACCCTATGCTACTCCGTCAAGCCGTCAATTGTCTGATTCGTTACCAATTATGACAACTTGACGGCTA
CATCATTCACTTTTTCTTCACAACCGGCACGGAACTCGCTCGGGCTGGCCCCGGTGCATTTTTTAAATAC
CCGCGAGAAATAGAGTTGATCGTCAAAACCAACATTGCGACCGACGGTGGCGATAGGCATCCGGGTGGTG
CTCAAAAGCAGCTTCGCCTGGCTGATACGTTGGTCCTCGCGCCAGCTTAAGACGCTAATCCCTAACTGCT
GGCGGAAAAGATGTGACAGACGCGACGGCGACAAGCAAACATGCTGTGCGACGCTGGCGATATCAAAATT
GCTGTCTGCCAGGTGATCGCTGATGTACTGACAAGCCTCGCGTACCCGATTATCCATCGGTGGATGGAGC
GACTCGTTAATCGCTTCCATGCGCCGCAGTAACAATTGCTCAAGCAGATTTATCGCCAGCAGCTCCGAAT
AGCGCCCTTCCCCTTGCCCGGCGTTAATGATTTGCCCAAACAGGTCGCTGAAATGCGGCTGGTGCGCTTC
ATCCGGGCGAAAGAACCCCGTATTGGCAAATATTGACGGCCAGTTAAGCCATTCATGCCAGTAGGCGCGC
GGACGAAAGTAAACCCACTGGTGATACCATTCGCGAGCCTCCGGATGACGACCGTAGTGATGAATCTCTC
CTGGCGGGAACAGCAAAATATCACCCGGTCGGCAAACAAATTCTCGTCCCTGATTTTTCACCACCCCCTG
ACCGCGAATGGTGAGATTGAGAATATAACCTTTCATTCCCAGCGGTCGGTCGATAAAAAAATCGAGATAA
CCGTTGGCCTCAATCGGCGTTAAACCCGCCACCAGATGGGCATTAAACGAGTATCCCGGCAGCAGGGGAT
CATTTTGCGCTTCAGCCATACTTTTCATACTCCCGCCATTCAGAG
Features (pLannotate 1.2.2; 15 found; start..end, strand, type, name):
      1..285     +  promoter       araBAD promoter: araBAD; promoter of the L-arabinose operon of E. coli; the araC regulatory gene is transcribed in the opposite direction (Guzman et al., 1995)
    320..2542    +  CDS            fepA: FEPA_ECOLI - Also known as fep, feuB. Experimental evidence at protein level: Swiss-Prot protein existence level 1. This protein is involved in the initial step of iron uptake by binding ferrienterobactin (Fe-ENT), an iron chelatin siderophore that allows E.coli to extract iron from the environment. FepA also acts as a receptor for colicins B and D. From Escherichia coli (strain K12).
   2550..2594    +  misc_feature   MCS (fragment): pUC18/19 multiple cloning site
   2678..2793    +  ncRNA          5S rRNA: Accession: RF00001 - 5S ribosomal RNA
   2797..2883    +  terminator     rrnB T1 terminator: Escherichia coli rrnB; transcription terminator T1 from the E. coli rrnB gene
   2975..3002    +  terminator     rrnB T2 terminator: transcription terminator T2 from the E. coli rrnB gene
   3021..3112    +  promoter       AmpR promoter: bla
   3113..3973    +  CDS            AmpR: β-lactamase; bla; confers resistance to ampicillin, carbenicillin, and related antibiotics
   4015..4395    +  rep_origin     M13 ori (sequence partly withheld): M13 bacteriophage origin of replication; arrow indicates direction of (+) strand synthesis
   4581..5169    +  rep_origin     ori: high-copy-number ColE1/pMB1/pBR322/pUC origin of replication
   5355..5406    -  misc_feature   bom (fragment): basis of mobility region from pBR322
   5522..5561    -  CDS            rop (fragment): Rop protein, which maintains plasmids at low copy number; rop
   5562..5747    -  CDS            TcR (fragment): tetracycline efflux protein; tet; confers resistance to tetracycline
   5757..5775    +  promoter       tet promoter (fragment): E. coli promoter for tetracycline efflux protein gene
   5865..6743    -  CDS            araC: L-arabinose regulatory protein; araC
