[The description below was written by a language model from this plasmid's Addgene catalogue record and pLannotate feature annotations shown in this document.]
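Description:
pKP1626 is a bacterial expression plasmid built on the pBAD24 backbone that produces a mutant form of the Escherichia coli outer membrane transporter FepA under arabinose control. The fepA coding sequence sits directly downstream of the araBAD promoter, and the divergently transcribed araC gene on the same plasmid supplies the regulator that represses the promoter in the absence of L-arabinose and activates it when the sugar is present, allowing expression levels to be adjusted. Transcription is terminated by the rrnB T1 and T2 terminators, which lie beyond a residual multiple cloning site fragment and a 5S rRNA segment carried over from the rrnB region. The 6.8 kb plasmid replicates from a ColE1/pMB1-type origin, recorded as high copy, is selected with ampicillin through the bla gene, and also carries an M13 phage origin. Short remnants of bom, rop and the tetracycline resistance gene and its promoter are nonfunctional pBR322-derived backbone leftovers.

FepA binds ferric enterobactin in the first step of siderophore-mediated iron uptake and also serves as the receptor for colicins B and D. The variant encoded here combines a cysteine substitution, D34C, with deletion of residues 12–16, which removes the TonB box. This numbering does not start from the insert's initiation codon; counted from the start codon, the changes are D56C and deletion of residues 34–38. The plasmid derives from a parent construct, pKP515, in the same collection. Its associated publication concerns identification of in vivo TonB–FepA contact sites, which suggests the engineered cysteine serves as a probe for interaction with TonB when the TonB box is absent, though the record does not describe the assay.
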