Addgene plasmid #167646: pKP1626
Purpose: Express FepA D34C, delta12-16 (TonB box) . Please note that mutation numbers are not based on start codon of insert.
Depositing lab: Kathleen Postle. Depositing organization: Pennsylvania State University. Publication: Identification of New In Vivo TonB-FepA Rendezvous Sites. Postle K, Kho K, Gresock M, Ghosh J, Larsen R. bioRxiv 2021.12.08.471779 10.1101/2021.12.08.471779.
Backbone
  Vector backbone: pBAD24
  Vector type: Bacterial Expression
Growth in bacteria
  Bacterial resistance: Ampicillin, 100 μg/mL
  Growth temperature: 37°C
  Growth strain: DH5alpha
  Copy number: High Copy
Gene/Insert
  Gene/Insert name: fepA D34C, delta12-16 (TonB box)
  Species: Escherichia coli
  Mutation: fepA with D34C, delta12-16 (TonB box) mutations. (Numbering based on start codon is Delta 34-38 and D56C)
  Cloning method: Restriction Enzyme; 5′ cloning site Unknown (unknown if destroyed)
Terms and licenses: Academic/Nonprofit Terms; Industry Terms: Not Available to Industry
Depositor comments: The parent is pKP515 in this collection (PMID: 12218040)
How to cite: pKP1626 was a gift from Kathleen Postle (Addgene plasmid # 167646 ; http://n2t.net/addgene:167646 ; RRID:Addgene_167646)
